Addgene plasmid #210130: lentiCRISPR v2-sgBAX-2
Purpose: knock out BAX in mammalian cells
Depositing lab: Boyi Gan. Depositing organization: University of Texas MD Anderson Cancer Center. Publication: Actin cytoskeleton vulnerability to disulfide stress mediates disulfidptosis. Liu X, Nie L, Zhang Y, Yan Y, Wang C, Colic M, Olszewski K, Horbath A, Chen X, Lei G, Mao C, Wu S, Zhuang L, Poyurovsky MV, James You M, Hart T, Billadeau DD, Chen J, Gan B. Nat Cell Biol. 2023 Mar;25(3):404-414. doi: 10.1038/s41556-023-01091-2. Epub 2023 Feb 6. PubMed 36747082.
Backbone
  Vector backbone: lentiCRISPR v2
  Backbone manufacturer: Feng Zhang
  Backbone size w/o insert (bp): 12000
  Total vector size (bp): 12000
  Vector type: CRISPR
  Selectable markers: Puromycin
Growth in bacteria
  Bacterial resistance: Ampicillin, 100 μg/mL
  Growth temperature: 37°C
  Growth strain: NEB Stable
  Copy number: High Copy
Gene/Insert
  Gene/Insert name: Apoptosis regulator BAX (alt name: BAX)
  gRNA/shRNA sequence: CGAGTGTCTCAAGCGCATCG
  Species: H. sapiens (human)
  GenBank ID: NM_138761.4 NM_138761.4
  Entrez Gene: BAX (a.k.a. BCL2L4)
Terms and licenses: Academic/Nonprofit Terms; Industry Terms: Not Available to Industry
How to cite: lentiCRISPR v2-sgBAX-2 was a gift from Boyi Gan (Addgene plasmid # 210130 ; http://n2t.net/addgene:210130 ; RRID:Addgene_210130)
