[The description below was written by a language model from this plasmid's Addgene catalogue record and pLannotate feature annotations shown in this document.]
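Description:
lentiCRISPR v2-sgBAX-2 is a third-generation-style, self-inactivating HIV-1 lentiviral CRISPR vector built on the lentiCRISPR v2 backbone and intended to knock out human BAX, the apoptosis regulator also known as BCL2L4, in mammalian cells. In bacteria it replicates from a high-copy ColE1/pUC-type origin and is selected with ampicillin through the AmpR β-lactamase gene. An f1 origin is also present. The catalogue lists the size as about 12 kb, whereas the sequenced record is 13,013 nt.

The viral genome is transcribed from a CMV enhancer/promoter fused to a truncated 5' LTR. It carries the Ψ packaging signal with a gag fragment, the RRE for Rev-dependent nuclear export, the cPPT/CTS, a WPRE that enhances transcript expression, and a ΔU3 3' LTR that inactivates the LTR promoter after integration, followed by a bGH polyadenylation signal. Between the LTRs are two expression units. A human U6 RNA polymerase III promoter drives the BAX-targeting spacer fused to the Streptococcus pyogenes guide RNA scaffold. An EF-1α core promoter drives S. pyogenes Cas9 followed by the puromycin N-acetyltransferase gene. The element linking Cas9 and PuroR is not annotated in the feature table. Outside the lentiviral cassette, the backbone has an SV40/EM7-driven BleoR cassette with an SV40 poly(A) signal.

After packaging into lentivirus and transduction, the single vector delivers both the nuclease and the guide, and puromycin selects the transduced cells. The "-2" in the name suggests it is one of several BAX guides, though the record does not say so.
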