Features (pLannotate 1.2.2; 33 found; start..end, strand, type, name):
      2..201     +  promoter       CMV promoter: human cytomegalovirus (CMV) immediate early promoter
    219..399     +  LTR            5' LTR (truncated): truncated 5' long terminal repeat (LTR) from HIV-1
    446..571     +  misc_feature   HIV-1 Ψ: packaging signal of human immunodeficiency virus type 1
    555..918     +  CDS            HIV-1 gag (fragment): gag protein from human immunodeficiency virus 1; gag
   1064..1297    +  misc_feature   RRE: The Rev response element (RRE) of HIV-1 allows for Rev-dependent mRNA export from the nucleus to the cytoplasm.
   1674..1774    +  CDS            Rev (fragment): human immunodeficiency virus 1 (HIV-1) Rev protein; rev; enhances nuclear export of unspliced and incompletely spliced viral mRNAs
   1824..1941    +  misc_feature   cPPT/CTS: central polypurine tract and central termination sequence of HIV-1
   1992..2232    +  promoter       U6 promoter: RNA polymerase III promoter for human U6 snRNA
   2262..2337    +  misc_RNA       gRNA scaffold: guide RNA scaffold for the Streptococcus pyogenes CRISPR/Cas9 system
   2355..2373    +  CDS            small t antigen (fragment): SV40 (simian virus 40) small t antigen
   2399..2610    +  promoter       EF-1α core promoter: core promoter for human elongation factor EF-1α
   2635..6738    +  CDS            Cas9: Cas9 (Csn1) endonuclease from the Streptococcus pyogenes Type II CRISPR/Cas system generates RNA-guided double strand breaks in DNA
   6876..7473    +  CDS            PuroR (fragment): puromycin N-acetyltransferase; pac from Streptomyces; confers resistance to puromycin
   7489..8077    +  misc_feature   WPRE: woodchuck hepatitis virus posttranscriptional regulatory element
   8128..8147    +  misc_feature   cPPT/CTS (fragment): central polypurine tract and central termination sequence of HIV-1
   8149..8382    +  LTR            3' LTR (ΔU3): self-inactivating 3' long terminal repeat (LTR) from HIV-1
   8414..8638    +  polyA_signal   bGH poly(A) signal: bovine growth hormone polyadenylation signal
   8642..8663    +  promoter       SV40 promoter (fragment): SV40 enhancer and early promoter
   8684..9112    +  rep_origin     f1 ori (sequence partly withheld): f1 bacteriophage origin of replication; arrow indicates direction of (+) strand synthesis
   9126..9455    +  promoter       SV40 promoter: SV40 enhancer and early promoter
   9503..9550    +  promoter       EM7 promoter: synthetic bacterial promoter&nbsp
   9569..9943    +  CDS            BleoR: antibiotic-binding protein; Sh ble from Streptoalloteichus hindustanus; confers resistance to bleomycin, phleomycin, and Zeocin™
   9953..10078   +  CDS            ble (fragment): BLE_KLEPN - Experimental evidence at protein level: Swiss-Prot protein existence level 1. Binding protein with a strong affinity to the bleomycin family of antibiotics. Binds to CL990; an antimitotic-antibiotic compound. From Klebsiella pneumoniae.
  10073..10194   +  polyA_signal   SV40 poly(A) signal: SV40 polyadenylation signal
  10265..10287   -  protein_bind   lac operator (fragment): The lac repressor binds to the lac operator to inhibit transcription in E. coli. This inhibition can be relieved by adding lactose or isopropyl-β-D-thiogalactopyranoside (IPTG). lac repressor encoded by lacI
  10291..10321   -  promoter       lac promoter: promoter for the E. coli lac operon
  10336..10357   -  protein_bind   CAP binding site: CAP binding activates transcription in the presence of cAMP. E. coli catabolite activator protein
  10370..10462   -  CDS            lacI (fragment): lac repressor; lacI; The lac repressor binds to the lac operator to inhibit transcription in E. coli. This inhibition can be relieved by adding lactose or isopropyl-β-D-thiogalactopyranoside (IPTG).
  10645..11233   -  rep_origin     ori: high-copy-number ColE1/pMB1/pBR322/pUC origin of replication
  11404..12264   -  CDS            AmpR: β-lactamase; bla; confers resistance to ampicillin, carbenicillin, and related antibiotics
  12265..12369   -  promoter       AmpR promoter: bla
  12428..12480   -  misc_feature   bom (fragment): basis of mobility region from pBR322
  12635..1       +  enhancer       CMV enhancer (across the origin): human cytomegalovirus immediate early enhancer
>Addgene plasmid #210130 | lentiCRISPR v2-sgBAX-2 | addgene full sequence | sequence record 413634 | Addgene NGS Result
GGTGATGCGGTTTTGGCAGTACATCAATGGGCGTGGATAGCGGTTTGACTCACGGGGATTTCCAAGTCTC
CACCCCATTGACGTCAATGGGAGTTTGTTTTGGCACCAAAATCAACGGGACTTTCCAAAATGTCGTAACA
ACTCCGCCCCATTGACGCAAATGGGCGGTAGGCGTGTACGGTGGGAGGTCTATATAAGCAGCGCGTTTTG
CCTGTACTGGGTCTCTCTGGTTAGACCAGATCTGAGCCTGGGAGCTCTCTGGCTAACTAGGGAACCCACT
GCTTAAGCCTCAATAAAGCTTGCCTTGAGTGCTTCAAGTAGTGTGTGCCCGTCTGTTGTGTGACTCTGGT
AACTAGAGATCCCTCAGACCCTTTTAGTCAGTGTGGAAAATCTCTAGCAGTGGCGCCCGAACAGGGACTT
GAAAGCGAAAGGGAAACCAGAGGAGCTCTCTCGACGCAGGACTCGGCTTGCTGAAGCGCGCACGGCAAGA
GGCGAGGGGCGGCGACTGGTGAGTACGCCAAAAATTTTGACTAGCGGAGGCTAGAAGGAGAGAGATGGGT
GCGAGAGCGTCAGTATTAAGCGGGGGAGAATTAGATCGCGATGGGAAAAAATTCGGTTAAGGCCAGGGGG
AAAGAAAAAATATAAATTAAAACATATAGTATGGGCAAGCAGGGAGCTAGAACGATTCGCAGTTAATCCT
GGCCTGTTAGAAACATCAGAAGGCTGTAGACAAATACTGGGACAGCTACAACCATCCCTTCAGACAGGAT
CAGAAGAACTTAGATCATTATATAATACAGTAGCAACCCTCTATTGTGTGCATCAAAGGATAGAGATAAA
AGACACCAAGGAAGCTTTAGACAAGATAGAGGAAGAGCAAAACAAAAGTAAGACCACCGCACAGCAAGCG
GCCGCTGATCTTCAGACCTGGAGGAGGAGATATGAGGGACAATTGGAGAAGTGAATTATATAAATATAAA
GTAGTAAAAATTGAACCATTAGGAGTAGCACCCACCAAGGCAAAGAGAAGAGTGGTGCAGAGAGAAAAAA
GAGCAGTGGGAATAGGAGCTTTGTTCCTTGGGTTCTTGGGAGCAGCAGGAAGCACTATGGGCGCAGCGTC
AATGACGCTGACGGTACAGGCCAGACAATTATTGTCTGGTATAGTGCAGCAGCAGAACAATTTGCTGAGG
GCTATTGAGGCGCAACAGCATCTGTTGCAACTCACAGTCTGGGGCATCAAGCAGCTCCAGGCAAGAATCC
TGGCTGTGGAAAGATACCTAAAGGATCAACAGCTCCTGGGGATTTGGGGTTGCTCTGGAAAACTCATTTG
CACCACTGCTGTGCCTTGGAATGCTAGTTGGAGTAATAAATCTCTGGAACAGATTTGGAATCACACGACC
TGGATGGAGTGGGACAGAGAAATTAACAATTACACAAGCTTAATACACTCCTTAATTGAAGAATCGCAAA
ACCAGCAAGAAAAGAATGAACAAGAATTATTGGAATTAGATAAATGGGCAAGTTTGTGGAATTGGTTTAA
CATAACAAATTGGCTGTGGTATATAAAATTATTCATAATGATAGTAGGAGGCTTGGTAGGTTTAAGAATA
GTTTTTGCTGTACTTTCTATAGTGAATAGAGTTAGGCAGGGATATTCACCATTATCGTTTCAGACCCACC
TCCCAACCCCGAGGGGACCCGACAGGCCCGAAGGAATAGAAGAAGAAGGTGGAGAGAGAGACAGAGACAG
ATCCATTCGATTAGTGAACGGATCGGCACTGCGTGCGCCAATTCTGCAGACAAATGGCAGTATTCATCCA
CAATTTTAAAAGAAAAGGGGGGATTGGGGGGTACAGTGCAGGGGAAAGAATAGTAGACATAATAGCAACA
GACATACAAACTAAAGAATTACAAAAACAAATTACAAAAATTCAAAATTTTCGGGTTTATTACAGGGACA
GCAGAGATCCAGTTTGGTTAATTAAGGTACCGAGGGCCTATTTCCCATGATTCCTTCATATTTGCATATA
CGATACAAGGCTGTTAGAGAGATAATTAGAATTAATTTGACTGTAAACACAAAGATATTAGTACAAAATA
CGTGACGTAGAAAGTAATAATTTCTTGGGTAGTTTGCAGTTTTAAAATTATGTTTTAAAATGGACTATCA
TATGCTTACCGTAACTTGAAAGTATTTCGATTTCTTGGCTTTATATATCTTGTGGAAAGGACGAAACACC
GCGAGTGTCTCAAGCGCATCGGTTTTAGAGCTAGAAATAGCAAGTTAAAATAAGGCTAGTCCGTTATCAA
CTTGAAAAAGTGGCACCGAGTCGGTGCTTTTTTGAATTCGCTAGCTAGGTCTTGAAAGGAGTGGGAATTG
GCTCCGGTGCCCGTCAGTGGGCAGAGCGCACATCGCCCACAGTCCCCGAGAAGTTGGGGGGAGGGGTCGG
CAATTGATCCGGTGCCTAGAGAAGGTGGCGCGGGGTAAACTGGGAAAGTGATGTCGTGTACTGGCTCCGC
CTTTTTCCCGAGGGTGGGGGAGAACCGTATATAAGTGCAGTAGTCGCCGTGAACGTTCTTTTTCGCAACG
GGTTTGCCGCCAGAACACAGGACCGGTTCTAGAGCGCTGCCACCATGGACAAGAAGTACAGCATCGGCCT
GGACATCGGCACCAACTCTGTGGGCTGGGCCGTGATCACCGACGAGTACAAGGTGCCCAGCAAGAAATTC
AAGGTGCTGGGCAACACCGACCGGCACAGCATCAAGAAGAACCTGATCGGAGCCCTGCTGTTCGACAGCG
GCGAAACAGCCGAGGCCACCCGGCTGAAGAGAACCGCCAGAAGAAGATACACCAGACGGAAGAACCGGAT
CTGCTATCTGCAAGAGATCTTCAGCAACGAGATGGCCAAGGTGGACGACAGCTTCTTCCACAGACTGGAA
GAGTCCTTCCTGGTGGAAGAGGATAAGAAGCACGAGCGGCACCCCATCTTCGGCAACATCGTGGACGAGG
TGGCCTACCACGAGAAGTACCCCACCATCTACCACCTGAGAAAGAAACTGGTGGACAGCACCGACAAGGC
CGACCTGCGGCTGATCTATCTGGCCCTGGCCCACATGATCAAGTTCCGGGGCCACTTCCTGATCGAGGGC
GACCTGAACCCCGACAACAGCGACGTGGACAAGCTGTTCATCCAGCTGGTGCAGACCTACAACCAGCTGT
TCGAGGAAAACCCCATCAACGCCAGCGGCGTGGACGCCAAGGCCATCCTGTCTGCCAGACTGAGCAAGAG
CAGACGGCTGGAAAATCTGATCGCCCAGCTGCCCGGCGAGAAGAAGAATGGCCTGTTCGGAAACCTGATT
GCCCTGAGCCTGGGCCTGACCCCCAACTTCAAGAGCAACTTCGACCTGGCCGAGGATGCCAAACTGCAGC
TGAGCAAGGACACCTACGACGACGACCTGGACAACCTGCTGGCCCAGATCGGCGACCAGTACGCCGACCT
GTTTCTGGCCGCCAAGAACCTGTCCGACGCCATCCTGCTGAGCGACATCCTGAGAGTGAACACCGAGATC
ACCAAGGCCCCCCTGAGCGCCTCTATGATCAAGAGATACGACGAGCACCACCAGGACCTGACCCTGCTGA
AAGCTCTCGTGCGGCAGCAGCTGCCTGAGAAGTACAAAGAGATTTTCTTCGACCAGAGCAAGAACGGCTA
CGCCGGCTACATTGACGGCGGAGCCAGCCAGGAAGAGTTCTACAAGTTCATCAAGCCCATCCTGGAAAAG
ATGGACGGCACCGAGGAACTGCTCGTGAAGCTGAACAGAGAGGACCTGCTGCGGAAGCAGCGGACCTTCG
ACAACGGCAGCATCCCCCACCAGATCCACCTGGGAGAGCTGCACGCCATTCTGCGGCGGCAGGAAGATTT
TTACCCATTCCTGAAGGACAACCGGGAAAAGATCGAGAAGATCCTGACCTTCCGCATCCCCTACTACGTG
GGCCCTCTGGCCAGGGGAAACAGCAGATTCGCCTGGATGACCAGAAAGAGCGAGGAAACCATCACCCCCT
GGAACTTCGAGGAAGTGGTGGACAAGGGCGCTTCCGCCCAGAGCTTCATCGAGCGGATGACCAACTTCGA
TAAGAACCTGCCCAACGAGAAGGTGCTGCCCAAGCACAGCCTGCTGTACGAGTACTTCACCGTGTATAAC
GAGCTGACCAAAGTGAAATACGTGACCGAGGGAATGAGAAAGCCCGCCTTCCTGAGCGGCGAGCAGAAAA
AGGCCATCGTGGACCTGCTGTTCAAGACCAACCGGAAAGTGACCGTGAAGCAGCTGAAAGAGGACTACTT
CAAGAAAATCGAGTGCTTCGACTCCGTGGAAATCTCCGGCGTGGAAGATCGGTTCAACGCCTCCCTGGGC
ACATACCACGATCTGCTGAAAATTATCAAGGACAAGGACTTCCTGGACAATGAGGAAAACGAGGACATTC
TGGAAGATATCGTGCTGACCCTGACACTGTTTGAGGACAGAGAGATGATCGAGGAACGGCTGAAAACCTA
TGCCCACCTGTTCGACGACAAAGTGATGAAGCAGCTGAAGCGGCGGAGATACACCGGCTGGGGCAGGCTG
AGCCGGAAGCTGATCAACGGCATCCGGGACAAGCAGTCCGGCAAGACAATCCTGGATTTCCTGAAGTCCG
ACGGCTTCGCCAACAGAAACTTCATGCAGCTGATCCACGACGACAGCCTGACCTTTAAAGAGGACATCCA
GAAAGCCCAGGTGTCCGGCCAGGGCGATAGCCTGCACGAGCACATTGCCAATCTGGCCGGCAGCCCCGCC
ATTAAGAAGGGCATCCTGCAGACAGTGAAGGTGGTGGACGAGCTCGTGAAAGTGATGGGCCGGCACAAGC
CCGAGAACATCGTGATCGAAATGGCCAGAGAGAACCAGACCACCCAGAAGGGACAGAAGAACAGCCGCGA
GAGAATGAAGCGGATCGAAGAGGGCATCAAAGAGCTGGGCAGCCAGATCCTGAAAGAACACCCCGTGGAA
AACACCCAGCTGCAGAACGAGAAGCTGTACCTGTACTACCTGCAGAATGGGCGGGATATGTACGTGGACC
AGGAACTGGACATCAACCGGCTGTCCGACTACGATGTGGACCATATCGTGCCTCAGAGCTTTCTGAAGGA
CGACTCCATCGACAACAAGGTGCTGACCAGAAGCGACAAGAACCGGGGCAAGAGCGACAACGTGCCCTCC
GAAGAGGTCGTGAAGAAGATGAAGAACTACTGGCGGCAGCTGCTGAACGCCAAGCTGATTACCCAGAGAA
AGTTCGACAATCTGACCAAGGCCGAGAGAGGCGGCCTGAGCGAACTGGATAAGGCCGGCTTCATCAAGAG
ACAGCTGGTGGAAACCCGGCAGATCACAAAGCACGTGGCACAGATCCTGGACTCCCGGATGAACACTAAG
TACGACGAGAATGACAAGCTGATCCGGGAAGTGAAAGTGATCACCCTGAAGTCCAAGCTGGTGTCCGATT
TCCGGAAGGATTTCCAGTTTTACAAAGTGCGCGAGATCAACAACTACCACCACGCCCACGACGCCTACCT
GAACGCCGTCGTGGGAACCGCCCTGATCAAAAAGTACCCTAAGCTGGAAAGCGAGTTCGTGTACGGCGAC
TACAAGGTGTACGACGTGCGGAAGATGATCGCCAAGAGCGAGCAGGAAATCGGCAAGGCTACCGCCAAGT
ACTTCTTCTACAGCAACATCATGAACTTTTTCAAGACCGAGATTACCCTGGCCAACGGCGAGATCCGGAA
GCGGCCTCTGATCGAGACAAACGGCGAAACCGGGGAGATCGTGTGGGATAAGGGCCGGGATTTTGCCACC
GTGCGGAAAGTGCTGAGCATGCCCCAAGTGAATATCGTGAAAAAGACCGAGGTGCAGACAGGCGGCTTCA
GCAAAGAGTCTATCCTGCCCAAGAGGAACAGCGATAAGCTGATCGCCAGAAAGAAGGACTGGGACCCTAA
GAAGTACGGCGGCTTCGACAGCCCCACCGTGGCCTATTCTGTGCTGGTGGTGGCCAAAGTGGAAAAGGGC
AAGTCCAAGAAACTGAAGAGTGTGAAAGAGCTGCTGGGGATCACCATCATGGAAAGAAGCAGCTTCGAGA
AGAATCCCATCGACTTTCTGGAAGCCAAGGGCTACAAAGAAGTGAAAAAGGACCTGATCATCAAGCTGCC
TAAGTACTCCCTGTTCGAGCTGGAAAACGGCCGGAAGAGAATGCTGGCCTCTGCCGGCGAACTGCAGAAG
GGAAACGAACTGGCCCTGCCCTCCAAATATGTGAACTTCCTGTACCTGGCCAGCCACTATGAGAAGCTGA
AGGGCTCCCCCGAGGATAATGAGCAGAAACAGCTGTTTGTGGAACAGCACAAGCACTACCTGGACGAGAT
CATCGAGCAGATCAGCGAGTTCTCCAAGAGAGTGATCCTGGCCGACGCTAATCTGGACAAAGTGCTGTCC
GCCTACAACAAGCACCGGGATAAGCCCATCAGAGAGCAGGCCGAGAATATCATCCACCTGTTTACCCTGA
CCAATCTGGGAGCCCCTGCCGCCTTCAAGTACTTTGACACCACCATCGACCGGAAGAGGTACACCAGCAC
CAAAGAGGTGCTGGACGCCACCCTGATCCACCAGAGCATCACCGGCCTGTACGAGACACGGATCGACCTG
TCTCAGCTGGGAGGCGACAAGCGACCTGCCGCCACAAAGAAGGCTGGACAGGCTAAGAAGAAGAAAGATT
ACAAAGACGATGACGATAAGGGATCCGGCGCAACAAACTTCTCTCTGCTGAAACAAGCCGGAGATGTCGA
AGAGAATCCTGGACCGACCGAGTACAAGCCCACGGTGCGCCTCGCCACCCGCGACGACGTCCCCAGGGCC
GTACGCACCCTCGCCGCCGCGTTCGCCGACTACCCCGCCACGCGCCACACCGTCGATCCGGACCGCCACA
TCGAGCGGGTCACCGAGCTGCAAGAACTCTTCCTCACGCGCGTCGGGCTCGACATCGGCAAGGTGTGGGT
CGCGGACGACGGCGCCGCGGTGGCGGTCTGGACCACGCCGGAGAGCGTCGAAGCGGGGGCGGTGTTCGCC
GAGATCGGCCCGCGCATGGCCGAGTTGAGCGGTTCCCGGCTGGCCGCGCAGCAACAGATGGAAGGCCTCC
TGGCGCCGCACCGGCCCAAGGAGCCCGCGTGGTTCCTGGCCACCGTCGGAGTCTCGCCCGACCACCAGGG
CAAGGGTCTGGGCAGCGCCGTCGTGCTCCCCGGAGTGGAGGCGGCCGAGCGCGCCGGGGTGCCCGCCTTC
CTGGAGACCTCCGCGCCCCGCAACCTCCCCTTCTACGAGCGGCTCGGCTTCACCGTCACCGCCGACGTCG
AGGTGCCCGAAGGACCGCGCACCTGGTGCATGACCCGCAAGCCCGGTGCCTGAACGCGTTAAGTCGACAA
TCAACCTCTGGATTACAAAATTTGTGAAAGATTGACTGGTATTCTTAACTATGTTGCTCCTTTTACGCTA
TGTGGATACGCTGCTTTAATGCCTTTGTATCATGCTATTGCTTCCCGTATGGCTTTCATTTTCTCCTCCT
TGTATAAATCCTGGTTGCTGTCTCTTTATGAGGAGTTGTGGCCCGTTGTCAGGCAACGTGGCGTGGTGTG
CACTGTGTTTGCTGACGCAACCCCCACTGGTTGGGGCATTGCCACCACCTGTCAGCTCCTTTCCGGGACT
TTCGCTTTCCCCCTCCCTATTGCCACGGCGGAACTCATCGCCGCCTGCCTTGCCCGCTGCTGGACAGGGG
CTCGGCTGTTGGGCACTGACAATTCCGTGGTGTTGTCGGGGAAATCATCGTCCTTTCCTTGGCTGCTCGC
CTGTGTTGCCACCTGGATTCTGCGCGGGACGTCCTTCTGCTACGTCCCTTCGGCCCTCAATCCAGCGGAC
CTTCCTTCCCGCGGCCTGCTGCCGGCTCTGCGGCCTCTTCCGCGTCTTCGCCTTCGCCCTCAGACGAGTC
GGATCTCCCTTTGGGCCGCCTCCCCGCGTCGACTTTAAGACCAATGACTTACAAGGCAGCTGTAGATCTT
AGCCACTTTTTAAAAGAAAAGGGGGGACTGGAAGGGCTAATTCACTCCCAACGAAGACAAGATCTGCTTT
TTGCTTGTACTGGGTCTCTCTGGTTAGACCAGATCTGAGCCTGGGAGCTCTCTGGCTAACTAGGGAACCC
ACTGCTTAAGCCTCAATAAAGCTTGCCTTGAGTGCTTCAAGTAGTGTGTGCCCGTCTGTTGTGTGACTCT
GGTAACTAGAGATCCCTCAGACCCTTTTAGTCAGTGTGGAAAATCTCTAGCAGGGCCCGTTTAAACCCGC
TGATCAGCCTCGACTGTGCCTTCTAGTTGCCAGCCATCTGTTGTTTGCCCCTCCCCCGTGCCTTCCTTGA
CCCTGGAAGGTGCCACTCCCACTGTCCTTTCCTAATAAAATGAGGAAATTGCATCGCATTGTCTGAGTAG
GTGTCATTCTATTCTGGGGGGTGGGGTGGGGCAGGACAGCAAGGGGGAGGATTGGGAAGACAATAGCAGG
CATGCTGGGGATGCGGTGGGCTCTATGGCTTCTGAGGCGGAAAGAACCAGCTGGGGCTCTAGGGGGTATC
CCC
[124 nt withheld, positions 8684-8807]
C
[91 nt withheld, positions 8809-8899]
A
[49 nt withheld, positions 8901-8949]
CCTTTGACGTTGGAGTCCACGTTCTTT
[37 nt withheld, positions 8977-9013]
ACCCTATCTCGGTCTATTCTTTTGATTTATAAGGGATTTTGCCGATTTCGGCCTATTGGTTAAAAAATGA
GCTGATTTAACAAAAATTTAACGCGAATTAATTCTGTGGAATGTGTGTCAGTTAGGGTGTGGAAAGTCCC
CAGGCTCCCCAGCAGGCAGAAGTATGCAAAGCATGCATCTCAATTAGTCAGCAACCAGGTGTGGAAAGTC
CCCAGGCTCCCCAGCAGGCAGAAGTATGCAAAGCATGCATCTCAATTAGTCAGCAACCATAGTCCCGCCC
CTAACTCCGCCCATCCCGCCCCTAACTCCGCCCAGTTCCGCCCATTCTCCGCCCCATGGCTGACTAATTT
TTTTTATTTATGCAGAGGCCGAGGCCGCCTCTGCCTCTGAGCTATTCCAGAAGTAGTGAGGAGGCTTTTT
TGGAGGCCTAGGCTTTTGCAAAAAGCTCCCGGGAGCTTGTATATCCATTTTCGGATCTGATCAGCACGTG
TTGACAATTAATCATCGGCATAGTATATCGGCATAGTATAATACGACAAGGTGAGGAACTAAACCATGGC
CAAGTTGACCAGTGCCGTTCCGGTGCTCACCGCGCGCGACGTCGCCGGAGCGGTCGAGTTCTGGACCGAC
CGGCTCGGGTTCTCCCGGGACTTCGTGGAGGACGACTTCGCCGGTGTGGTCCGGGACGACGTGACCCTGT
TCATCAGCGCGGTCCAGGACCAGGTGGTGCCGGACAACACCCTGGCCTGGGTGTGGGTGCGCGGCCTGGA
CGAGCTGTACGCCGAGTGGTCGGAGGTCGTGTCCACGAACTTCCGGGACGCCTCCGGGCCGGCCATGACC
GAGATCGGCGAGCAGCCGTGGGGGCGGGAGTTCGCCCTGCGCGACCCGGCCGGCAACTGCGTGCACTTCG
TGGCCGAGGAGCAGGACTGACACGTGCTACGAGATTTCGATTCCACCGCCGCCTTCTATGAAAGGTTGGG
CTTCGGAATCGTTTTCCGGGACGCCGGCTGGATGATCCTCCAGCGCGGGGATCTCATGCTGGAGTTCTTC
GCCCACCCCAACTTGTTTATTGCAGCTTATAATGGTTACAAATAAAGCAATAGCATCACAAATTTCACAA
ATAAAGCATTTTTTTCACTGCATTCTAGTTGTGGTTTGTCCAAACTCATCAATGTATCTTATCATGTCTG
TATACCGTCGACCTCTAGCTAGAGCTTGGCGTAATCATGGTCATAGCTGTTTCCTGTGTGAAATTGTTAT
CCGCTCACAATTCCACACAACATACGAGCCGGAAGCATAAAGTGTAAAGCCTGGGGTGCCTAATGAGTGA
GCTAACTCACATTAATTGCGTTGCGCTCACTGCCCGCTTTCCAGTCGGGAAACCTGTCGTGCCAGCTGCA
TTAATGAATCGGCCAACGCGCGGGGAGAGGCGGTTTGCGTATTGGGCGCTCTTCCGCTTCCTCGCTCACT
GACTCGCTGCGCTCGGTCGTTCGGCTGCGGCGAGCGGTATCAGCTCACTCAAAGGCGGTAATACGGTTAT
CCACAGAATCAGGGGATAACGCAGGAAAGAACATGTGAGCAAAAGGCCAGCAAAAGGCCAGGAACCGTAA
AAAGGCCGCGTTGCTGGCGTTTTTCCATAGGCTCCGCCCCCCTGACGAGCATCACAAAAATCGACGCTCA
AGTCAGAGGTGGCGAAACCCGACAGGACTATAAAGATACCAGGCGTTTCCCCCTGGAAGCTCCCTCGTGC
GCTCTCCTGTTCCGACCCTGCCGCTTACCGGATACCTGTCCGCCTTTCTCCCTTCGGGAAGCGTGGCGCT
TTCTCATAGCTCACGCTGTAGGTATCTCAGTTCGGTGTAGGTCGTTCGCTCCAAGCTGGGCTGTGTGCAC
GAACCCCCCGTTCAGCCCGACCGCTGCGCCTTATCCGGTAACTATCGTCTTGAGTCCAACCCGGTAAGAC
ACGACTTATCGCCACTGGCAGCAGCCACTGGTAACAGGATTAGCAGAGCGAGGTATGTAGGCGGTGCTAC
AGAGTTCTTGAAGTGGTGGCCTAACTACGGCTACACTAGAAGAACAGTATTTGGTATCTGCGCTCTGCTG
AAGCCAGTTACCTTCGGAAAAAGAGTTGGTAGCTCTTGATCCGGCAAACAAACCACCGCTGGTAGCGGTG
GTTTTTTTGTTTGCAAGCAGCAGATTACGCGCAGAAAAAAAGGATCTCAAGAAGATCCTTTGATCTTTTC
TACGGGGTCTGACGCTCAGTGGAACGAAAACTCACGTTAAGGGATTTTGGTCATGAGATTATCAAAAAGG
ATCTTCACCTAGATCCTTTTAAATTAAAAATGAAGTTTTAAATCAATCTAAAGTATATATGAGTAAACTT
GGTCTGACAGTTACCAATGCTTAATCAGTGAGGCACCTATCTCAGCGATCTGTCTATTTCGTTCATCCAT
AGTTGCCTGACTCCCCGTCGTGTAGATAACTACGATACGGGAGGGCTTACCATCTGGCCCCAGTGCTGCA
ATGATACCGCGAGACCCACGCTCACCGGCTCCAGATTTATCAGCAATAAACCAGCCAGCCGGAAGGGCCG
AGCGCAGAAGTGGTCCTGCAACTTTATCCGCCTCCATCCAGTCTATTAATTGTTGCCGGGAAGCTAGAGT
AAGTAGTTCGCCAGTTAATAGTTTGCGCAACGTTGTTGCCATTGCTACAGGCATCGTGGTGTCACGCTCG
TCGTTTGGTATGGCTTCATTCAGCTCCGGTTCCCAACGATCAAGGCGAGTTACATGATCCCCCATGTTGT
GCAAAAAAGCGGTTAGCTCCTTCGGTCCTCCGATCGTTGTCAGAAGTAAGTTGGCCGCAGTGTTATCACT
CATGGTTATGGCAGCACTGCATAATTCTCTTACTGTCATGCCATCCGTAAGATGCTTTTCTGTGACTGGT
GAGTACTCAACCAAGTCATTCTGAGAATAGTGTATGCGGCGACCGAGTTGCTCTTGCCCGGCGTCAATAC
GGGATAATACCGCGCCACATAGCAGAACTTTAAAAGTGCTCATCATTGGAAAACGTTCTTCGGGGCGAAA
ACTCTCAAGGATCTTACCGCTGTTGAGATCCAGTTCGATGTAACCCACTCGTGCACCCAACTGATCTTCA
GCATCTTTTACTTTCACCAGCGTTTCTGGGTGAGCAAAAACAGGAAGGCAAAATGCCGCAAAAAAGGGAA
TAAGGGCGACACGGAAATGTTGAATACTCATACTCTTCCTTTTTCAATATTATTGAAGCATTTATCAGGG
TTATTGTCTCATGAGCGGATACATATTTGAATGTATTTAGAAAAATAAACAAATAGGGGTTCCGCGCACA
TTTCCCCGAAAAGTGCCACCTGACGTCGACGGATCGGGAGATCTCCCGATCCCCTATGGTGCACTCTCAG
TACAATCTGCTCTGATGCCGCATAGTTAAGCCAGTATCTGCTCCCTGCTTGTGTGTTGGAGGTCGCTGAG
TAGTGCGCGAGCAAAATTTAAGCTACAACAAGGCAAGGCTTGACCGACAATTGCATGAAGAATCTGCTTA
GGGTTAGGCGTTTTGCGCTGCTTCGCGATGTACGGGCCAGATATACGCGTTGACATTGATTATTGACTAG
TTATTAATAGTAATCAATTACGGGGTCATTAGTTCATAGCCCATATATGGAGTTCCGCGTTACATAACTT
ACGGTAAATGGCCCGCCTGGCTGACCGCCCAACGACCCCCGCCCATTGACGTCAATAATGACGTATGTTC
CCATAGTAACGCCAATAGGGACTTTCCATTGACGTCAATGGGTGGAGTATTTACGGTAAACTGCCCACTT
GGCAGTACATCAAGTGTATCATATGCCAAGTACGCCCCCTATTGACGTCAATGACGGTAAATGGCCCGCC
TGGCATTATGCCCAGTACATGACCTTATGGGACTTTCCTACTTGGCAGTACATCTACGTATTAGTCATCG
CTATTACCAT
